>Addgene plasmid #209091 | pCX:γB2-EC1-G4S-mTQ2ΔC6 | addgene full sequence | sequence record 417737 | Addgene NGS Result
GGTCGACATTGATTATTGACTAGTTATTAATAGTAATCAATTACGGGGTCATTAGTTCATAGCCCATATA
TGGAGTTCCGCGTTACATAACTTACGGTAAATGGCCCGCCTGGCTGACCGCCCAACGACCCCCGCCCATT
GACGTCAATAATGACGTATGTTCCCATAGTAACGCCAATAGGGACTTTCCATTGACGTCAATGGGTGGAG
TATTTACGGTAAACTGCCCACTTGGCAGTACATCAAGTGTATCATATGCCAAGTACGCCCCCTATTGACG
TCAATGACGGTAAATGGCCCGCCTGGCATTATGCCCAGTACATGACCTTATGGGACTTTCCTACTTGGCA
GTACATCTACGTATTAGTCATCGCTATTACCATGGTCGAGGTGAGCCCCACGTTCTGCTTCACTCTCCCC
ATCTCCCCCCCCTCCCCACCCCCAATTTTGTATTTATTTATTTTTTAATTATTTTGTGCAGCGATGGGGG
CGGGGGGGGGGGGGGSGSGSGCCAGGGGGGGGGGGGGGGGGSGAGGGGGGGGGSGGGGSGAGGCGGAGAG
GTGCGGCGGCAGCCAATCAGAGCGGCGCGCTCCGAAAGTTTCCTTTTATGGCGAGGCGGCGGCGGCGGCG
GCCCTATAAAAAGCGAAGCGCGCGGCGGGCGGGAGTCGCTGCGCGCTGCCTTCGCCCCGTGCCCCGCTCC
GCCGCCGCCTCGCGCCGCCCGCCCCGGCTCTGACTGACCGCGTTACTCCCACAGGTGAGCGGGCGGGACG
GCCCTTCTCCTCCGGGCTGTAATTAGCGCTTGGTTTAATGACGGCTTGTTTCTTTTCTGTGGCTGCGTGA
AAGCCTTGAGGGGCTCCGGGAGGGCCCTTTGTGCGGGGGGAGCGGCTCGGGGGGTGCGTGCGTGTGTGTG
TGCGTGGGGAGCGCCGCGTGCGGCTCCGCGCTGCCCGGCGGCTGTGAGCGCTGCGGGCGCGGCGCGGGGC
TTTGTGCGCTCCGCAGTGTGCGCGAGGGGAGCGCGGCCGGGGGCGGTGCCCCGCGGTGCGGGGGGGGCTG
CGAGGGGAACAAAGGCTGCGTGCGGGGTGTGTGCGTGGGGGGGTGAGCAGGGGGTGTGGGCGCGTCGGTC
GGGCTGCAACCCCCCCTGCACCCCCCTCCCCGAGTTGCTGAGCACGGCCCGGCTTCGGGTGCGGGGCTCC
GTACGGGGCGTGGCGCGGGGCTCGCCGTGCCGGGCGGGGGGTGGCGGCAGGTGGGGGTGCCGGGCGGGGC
GGGGCCGCCTCGGGCCGGGGRGGGCTCGGGGGRGGGGCGCGGCGGCCCCCGGAGCGCCGGCGGCTGTCGA
GGCGCGGCGAGCCGCAGCCATTGCCTTTTATGGTAATCGTGCGAGAGGGCGCAGGGACTTCCTTTGTCCC
AAATCTGTGCGGAGCCGAAATCTGGGAGGCGCCGCCGCACCCCCTCTAGCGGGCGCGGGGCGAAGCGGTG
CGGCGCCGGCAGGAAGGAAATGGGCGGGGAGGGCCTTCGTGCGTCGCCGCGCCGCCGTCCCCTTCTCCCT
CTCCAGCCTCGGGGCTGTCCGCGGGGGGACGGCTGCCTTCGGGGGGGACGGGGCAGGGCGGGGTTCGGCT
TCTGGCGTGTGACCGGCGGCTCTAGAGCCTCTGCTAACCATGTTCATGCCTTCTTCTTTTTCCTACAGCT
CCTGGGCAACGTGCTGGTTATTGTGCTGTCTCATCATTTTGGCAAAGAATTCGCCACCATGAGGAGGGGC
TCTGGGAGCGGTCCGGCCTGGTGGCTGCAGGTACTGTCGCCTTTCCTGTTGCTTTTGTTCCACGGAGCTC
TCGCGGATCAGATCCGCTACTCCATTCCCGAGGAGCTGGCCAAGAACTCGATAGTAGGAAACCTCGCAAG
GGATCTGGGGCTCAGTGTCCAGGCTAGCGGTGGCGGTGGTTCCGTGAGCAAGGGCGAGGAGCTGTTCACC
GGGGTGGTGCCCATCCTGGTCGAGCTGGACGGCGACGTAAACGGCCACAAGTTCAGCGTGTCCGGCGAGG
GCGAGGGCGATGCCACCTACGGCAAGCTGACCCTGAAGTTCATCTGCACCACCGGCAAGCTGCCCGTGCC
CTGGCCCACCCTCGTGACCACCCTGAGCTGGGGCGTGCAGTGCTTCGCCCGCTACCCCGACCACATGAAG
CAGCACGACTTCTTCAAGTCCGCCATGCCCGAAGGCTACGTCCAGGAGCGTACCATCTTCTTCAAGGACG
ACGGCAACTACAAGACCCGCGCCGAGGTGAAGTTCGAGGGCGACACCCTGGTGAACCGCATCGAGCTGAA
GGGCATCGACTTCAAGGAGGACGGCAACATCCTGGGGCACAAGCTGGAGTACAACTACTTCAGCGACAAC
GTCTATATCACCGCCGACAAGCAGAAGAACGGCATCAAGGCCAACTTCAAGATCCGCCACAACATCGAGG
ACGGCGGCGTGCAGCTCGCCGACCACTACCAGCAGAACACCCCCATCGGCGACGGCCCCGTGCTGCTGCC
CGACAACCACTACCTGAGCACCCAGTCCAAGCTGAGCAAAGACCCCAACGAGAAGCGCGATCACATGGTC
CTGCTGGAGTTCGTGACCGCCGCCGGGATCACTCTCGGCGCTAGCAATCTGCCCACCCGGAAGCTAAGGG
TCAGCGCAGAGAAGGATTATTTTACTGTAAATCCAGAGAGTGGGGACTTACTTGTGGGTGACAGAATAGA
CAGAGAGCAGGTTTGCGGGAAGCAGCCTCAGTGTGTTTTGGAGTTCGATATTGTCGCTGAGAAGCCCTTA
AATATTTTCCACGTAGCTGTAATTCTTCAGGATGTGAACGACAACGCTCCTCTATTCAAACAGAGTGAGG
TTGATTTAAACATTGGAGAGTCCACCAGACCAGGTAAAGCATTTCCATTGGATCCAGCCCTCGATTTAGA
TGCTGGTTCTAATTCTCTGCAAAAATACTATCTCACTGACAATGAATACTTTGAAGTCACGGAGAAAGAG
ACCCCAGATGGACGTAAATATCCTGAGTTGATTCTAAAACGTTTTCTGGACAGAGAAGAGCATAATTTTC
ACCAACTGGTCCTCACGGCTGTGGATGGGGGAGATCCTCCCCGAAGTGGCACCACCCAGATCCGAATCCA
AGTCACAGACATCAATGATAACCCGCCAATGTTCAGCCAGGATGTGTTCAGTGTCACCCTTCGGGAGGAT
GTACCACCAGGCTTCTCCGTGCTTCAGGTGACAGCCACCGACCAGGACGAGGGTGTCAATGCAGAAATCA
CCTACGCTTTTCACAATGTGGATGAACAAGTGGAACGGATTTTTAACTTAGACAAGAGAACAGGAGAAAT
CACGACAAAGGATAATTTGGATTTCGAGACAGCTAAGAGTTACACCCTGAATGTAGAAGCAAAAGATCCC
GGAGACCTAGCATCCCATTGTAGTATCCAAGTGAAAATTCTGGATGAGAATGATTGTGTACCGGAAGTAA
TTGTGACGTCAGTATTTACCCCCCTACCAGAAGATTCTCCACTAGGAACAGTCATCGCCTTGATAAAAAC
CAGAGACAGAGACTCTGGAGAAAATGGAGACGTCTACTGCCATGTGTTGGGAAATGAAGGGTTTGTATTG
AAATCTTCTTCGAAGAATTATTACAAACTAGTGACAGACAGAACTCTAGACCGGGAGGCGATACCGGAAT
ACAACGTCACCATTGTAGCTGCCGATAGGGGTAAGCCCCCGCTCTCCTCTAACGTAATCATCACTCTCCA
TATCTCAGATGTCAACGACAATGCACCGGTTTTTCACCAGGCCTCCTACTTGGTCCATGTGGCTGAGAAC
AACCCACCTGGAACCTCCATTGCTCAAGTCAGTGCTTCTGACCCGGATTTGGGATCCAATGGCCTCATTT
CCTACTCCATCATAGCCAGCGACCTAGAGCCAAGGGCACTATCGTCCTTCGTGTCCGTGAACCAGGACAG
TGGAGTGGTGTTCGCGCAGCGCGCCTTCGACCACGAGCAGCTGCGCTCCTTCCAGCTGACACTACAGGCG
CGGGACCACGGATCGCCCACACTCAGTGCCAATGTGAGCATGCGTGTGCTGGTGGGCGACCGCAACGACA
ACGCGCCACGCGTGCTGTATCCCACACTTGAGCCCGACGGCTCTGCGCTCTTCGACATGGTGCCGCGCGC
TGCCGAGCCCGGATACCTGGTCACCAAGGTGGTGGCTGTGGATGCAGACTCCGGACACAATGCCTGGCTA
TCTTACCACGTGCTGCAGGCCAGCGATCCCGGGCTCTTCAGCCTGGGACTGCGCACAGGCGAGGTGCGCA
CAGCGCGTGCCCTGGGAGACAGGGACTCAGCGCGGCAGCGCCTTCTGGTCGCTGTGCGTGATGGTGGACA
GCCACCGCTCTCCGCTACAGCCACGCTGCACCTCATCTTCGCTGACAGCCTGCAGGAGGTCCTGCCAGAC
CTCAGCGATGACCCTCTACCATCTGACCCTCAGAGTGAGCTTCAGTTTTACCTGGTGGTGGCCTTGGCCC
TGATCTCAGTACTCTTCCTCCTGTCGGTGATTCTGGCTATTGCCCTGCGTCTGAGACACTCCTCCAGATC
AGCTGCCTGGGGCTGCTTTCAACCTGGCCTCAGCTCTAACCTTGCGACTGGAGTTCTCCCCAATTACAAT
GAGGGGACTTTACCTTATTCCTACAATGTGTGTATTGCCTCACAGTCAGCTAAGACAGAGTTTAATTTTC
TCAATGTGACTCCGGAAGTTGCTCCTCAGGACCTCCTCTGCGGCGACGACTCTTGGGTACCAGGTACTCT
TGGAGACACTGACGTTCCGTTTGTCTCGGATTCTATCTCAAAGCAAGCCCCGCCCAACACTGACTGGCGT
TTCTCTCAAGCCCAGAGACCCGGCACGAGCGGATCCCAAAATGGTGATGAAACTGGCACCTGGCCCAACA
ACCAGTTTGATACAGAGATGCTGCAAGCCATGATCTTGGCCTCTGCCAGCGAAGCTGCTGATGGGAGCTC
TACCCTGGGAGGGGGCGCTGGCACCATGGGTCTGAGCGCTCGATACGGACCCCAGTTTACCCTGCAGCAC
GTGCCTGACTACCGCCAGAACGTGTACATCCCTGGCAGCAATGCCACGCTGACCAATGCCGCTGGCAAAC
GAGATGGCAAGGCTCCAGCAGGTGGTAATGGCAACAAGAAGAAATCGGGCAAGAAAGAGAAGAAGGGCGT
TGCCATGCCAGGTGCCGAAGATGATGTGGTGTGAGAATTCACTCCTCAGGTGCAGGCTGCCTATCAGAAG
GTGGTGGCTGGTGTGGCCAATGCCCTGGCTCACAAATACCACTGAGATCTTTTTCCCTCTGCCAAAAATT
ATGGGGACATCATGAAGCCCCTTGAGCATCTGACTTCTGGCTAATAAAGGAAATTTATTTTCATTGCAAT
AGTGTGTTGGAATTTTTTGTGTCTCTCACTCGGAAGGACATATGGGAGGGCAAATCATTTAAAACATCAG
AATGAGTATTTGGTTTAGAGTTTGGCAACATATGCCCATATGCTGGCTGCCATGAACAAAGGTTGGCTAT
AAAGAGGTCATCAGTATATGAAACAGCCCCCTGCTGTCCATTCCTTATTCCATAGAAAAGCCTTGACTTG
AGGTTAGATTTTTTTTATATTTTGTTTTGTGTTATTTTTTTCTTTAACATCCCTAAAATTTTCCTTACAT
GTTTTACTAGCCAGATTTTTCCTCCTCTCCTGACTACTCCCAGTCATAGCTGTCCCTCTTCTCTTATGGA
GATCCCTCGACCTGCAGCCCAAGCTTGGCGTAATCATGGTCATAGCTGTTTCCTGTGTGAAATTGTTATC
CGCTCACAATTCCACACAACATACGAGCCGGAAGCATAAAGTGTAAAGCCTGGGGTGCCTAATGAGTGAG
CTAACTCACATTAATTGCGTTGCGCTCACTGCCCGCTTTCCAGTCGGGAAACCTGTCGTGCCAGCGGATC
CGCATCTCAATTAGTCAGCAACCATAGTCCCGCCCCTAACTCCGCCCATCCCGCCCCTAACTCCGCCCAG
TTCCGCCCATTCTCCGCCCCATGGCTGACTAATTTTTTTTATTTATGCAGAGGCCGAGGCCGCCTCGGCC
TCTGAGCTATTCCAGAAGTAGTGAGGAGGCTTTTTTGGAGGCCTAGGCTTTTGCAAAAAGCTAACTTGTT
TATTGCAGCTTATAATGGTTACAAATAAAGCAATAGCATCACAAATTTCACAAATAAAGCATTTTTTTCA
CTGCATTCTAGTTGTGGTTTGTCCAAACTCATCAATGTATCTTATCATGTCTGGATCCGCTGCATTAATG
AATCGGCCAACGCGCGGGGAGAGGCGGTTTGCGTATTGGGCGCTCTTCCGCTTCCTCGCTCACTGACTCG
CTGCGCTCGGTCGTTCGGCTGCGGCGAGCGGTATCAGCTCACTCAAAGGCGGTAATACGGTTATCCACAG
AATCAGGGGATAACGCAGGAAAGAACATGTGAGCAAAAGGCCAGCAAAAGGCCAGGAACCGTAAAAAGGC
CGCGTTGCTGGCGTTTTTCCATAGGCTCCGCCCCCCTGACGAGCATCACAAAAATCGACGCTCAAGTCAG
AGGTGGCGAAACCCGACAGGACTATAAAGATACCAGGCGTTTCCCCCTGGAAGCTCCCTCGTGCGCTCTC
CTGTTCCGACCCTGCCGCTTACCGGATACCTGTCCGCCTTTCTCCCTTCGGGAAGCGTGGCGCTTTCTCA
TAGCTCACGCTGTAGGTATCTCAGTTCGGTGTAGGTCGTTCGCTCCAAGCTGGGCTGTGTGCACGAACCC
CCCGTTCAGCCCGACCGCTGCGCCTTATCCGGTAACTATCGTCTTGAGTCCAACCCGGTAAGACACGACT
TATCGCCACTGGCAGCAGCCACTGGTAACAGGATTAGCAGAGCGAGGTATGTAGGCGGTGCTACAGAGTT
CTTGAAGTGGTGGCCTAACTACGGCTACACTAGAAGAACAGTATTTGGTATCTGCGCTCTGCTGAAGCCA
GTTACCTTCGGAAAAAGAGTTGGTAGCTCTTGATCCGGCAAACAAACCACCGCTGGTAGCGGTGGTTTTT
TTGTTTGCAAGCAGCAGATTACGCGCAGAAAAAAAGGATCTCAAGAAGATCCTTTGATCTTTTCTACGGG
GTCTGACGCTCAGTGGAACGAAAACTCACGTTAAGGGATTTTGGTCATGAGATTATCAAAAAGGATCTTC
ACCTAGATCCTTTTAAATTAAAAATGAAGTTTTAAATCAATCTAAAGTATATATGAGTAAACTTGGTCTG
ACAGTTACCAATGCTTAATCAGTGAGGCACCTATCTCAGCGATCTGTCTATTTCGTTCATCCATAGTTGC
CTGACTCCCCGTCGTGTAGATAACTACGATACGGGAGGGCTTACCATCTGGCCCCAGTGCTGCAATGATA
CCGCGAGACCCACGCTCACCGGCTCCAGATTTATCAGCAATAAACCAGCCAGCCGGAAGGGCCGAGCGCA
GAAGTGGTCCTGCAACTTTATCCGCCTCCATCCAGTCTATTAATTGTTGCCGGGAAGCTAGAGTAAGTAG
TTCGCCAGTTAATAGTTTGCGCAACGTTGTTGCCATTGCTACAGGCATCGTGGTGTCACGCTCGTCGTTT
GGTATGGCTTCATTCAGCTCCGGTTCCCAACGATCAAGGCGAGTTACATGATCCCCCATGTTGTGCAAAA
AAGCGGTTAGCTCCTTCGGTCCTCCGATCGTTGTCAGAAGTAAGTTGGCCGCAGTGTTATCACTCATGGT
TATGGCAGCACTGCATAATTCTCTTACTGTCATGCCATCCGTAAGATGCTTTTCTGTGACTGGTGAGTAC
TCAACCAAGTCATTCTGAGAATAGTGTATGCGGCGACCGAGTTGCTCTTGCCCGGCGTCAATACGGGATA
ATACCGCGCCACATAGCAGAACTTTAAAAGTGCTCATCATTGGAAAACGTTCTTCGGGGCGAAAACTCTC
AAGGATCTTACCGCTGTTGAGATCCAGTTCGATGTAACCCACTCGTGCACCCAACTGATCTTCAGCATCT
TTTACTTTCACCAGCGTTTCTGGGTGAGCAAAAACAGGAAGGCAAAATGCCGCAAAAAAGGGAATAAGGG
CGACACGGAAATGTTGAATACTCATACTCTTCCTTTTTCAATATTATTGAAGCATTTATCAGGGTTATTG
TCTCATGAGCGGATACATATTTGAATGTATTTAGAAAAATAAACAAATAGGGGTTCCGCGCACATTTCCC
CGAAAAGTGCCACCTG
Features (pLannotate 1.2.2; 19 found; start..end, strand, type, name):
      5..384     +  enhancer       CMV enhancer: human cytomegalovirus immediate early enhancer
    386..661     +  promoter       chicken β-actin promoter: No description available
    662..1678    +  intron         chimeric intron: chimera between introns from chicken β-actin and rabbit β-globin
   1676..1732    +  CDS            HBB (fragment): HBB_LEPEU - Experimental evidence at protein level: Swiss-Prot protein existence level 1. Involved in oxygen transport from the lung to the various peripheral tissues. From Lepus europaeus (European hare).
   1934..2641    +  CDS            mTurquoise2: mTurquoise2 is a basic (constitutively fluorescent) cyan fluorescent protein published in 2012, derived from Aequorea victoria. It is reported to be a rapidly-maturing monomer with very low acid sensitivity.
   2624..5245    +  CDS            PCDHGB1 (fragment): PCDGD_HUMAN - Experimental evidence at protein level: Swiss-Prot protein existence level 1. Potential calcium-dependent cell-adhesion protein. May be involved in the establishment and maintenance of specific neuronal connections in the brain. From Homo sapiens (Human).
   5285..5362    +  CDS            HBB (fragment): HBB_PONPY - Experimental evidence at transcript level: Swiss-Prot protein existence level 2. Involved in oxygen transport from the lung to the various peripheral tissues. From Pongo pygmaeus (Bornean orangutan).
   5433..5488    +  polyA_signal   β-globin poly(A) signal: rabbit β-globin polyadenylation signal (Gil and Proudfoot, 1987)
   5873..5889    -  protein_bind   lac operator: The lac repressor binds to the lac operator to inhibit transcription in E. coli. This inhibition can be relieved by adding lactose or isopropyl-β-D-thiogalactopyranoside (IPTG). lac repressor encoded by lacI
   5897..5927    -  promoter       lac promoter: promoter for the E. coli lac operon
   5942..5963    -  protein_bind   CAP binding site: CAP binding activates transcription in the presence of cAMP. E. coli catabolite activator protein
   5976..6015    -  CDS            lacI (fragment): lac repressor; lacI; The lac repressor binds to the lac operator to inhibit transcription in E. coli. This inhibition can be relieved by adding lactose or isopropyl-β-D-thiogalactopyranoside (IPTG).
   6022..6044    +  promoter       SV40 promoter (fragment): SV40 enhancer and early promoter
   6068..6203    +  rep_origin     SV40 ori: SV40 origin of replication
   6223..6357    +  polyA_signal   SV40 poly(A) signal: SV40 polyadenylation signal
   6359..6413    -  CDS            lacI (fragment): lac repressor; lacI; The lac repressor binds to the lac operator to inhibit transcription in E. coli. This inhibition can be relieved by adding lactose or isopropyl-β-D-thiogalactopyranoside (IPTG).
   6596..7184    -  rep_origin     ori: high-copy-number ColE1/pMB1/pBR322/pUC origin of replication
   7355..8215    -  CDS            AmpR: β-lactamase; bla; confers resistance to ampicillin, carbenicillin, and related antibiotics
   8216..8320    -  promoter       AmpR promoter: bla
