[The description below was written by a language model from this plasmid's Addgene catalogue record and pLannotate feature annotations shown in this document.]
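Description:
pCX:γB2-EC1-G4S-mTQ2ΔC6 is a mammalian expression plasmid built on the pCX backbone. It encodes mouse clustered protocadherin γB2 (Pcdhgb2) with the cyan fluorescent protein mTurquoise2 inserted into the protein. The full sequence is 8,346 nt. It is propagated in E. coli from a high-copy ColE1/pUC-type origin and selected with ampicillin through the β-lactamase gene and its own promoter. The backbone also carries remnants of a lac promoter/operator region, an SV40 origin with a fragment of the SV40 promoter, and an SV40 polyadenylation signal.

Expression is driven by a CAG-type arrangement: the human CMV immediate-early enhancer, the chicken β-actin promoter, and a chimeric chicken β-actin/rabbit β-globin intron. The transcript ends at the rabbit β-globin poly(A) signal, and the short HBB matches flanking the insert are probably residual β-globin sequence from the vector. The insert was cloned between EcoRI sites. The construct name suggests that mTurquoise2, truncated by six C-terminal residues (ΔC6), sits in the first extracellular cadherin domain (EC1) and is joined through a G4S flexible linker. In the feature table, mTurquoise2 lies about 200 nt downstream of the intron and is followed by the bulk of the protocadherin coding sequence. The annotation tool labelled that sequence by homology to human PCDHGB1, whereas the catalogue identifies it as mouse PcdhgB2. A C-terminal PA epitope tag is recorded but does not appear in the feature table.

The associated publication describes FRET-based indicators for visualizing homophilic trans interactions of a clustered protocadherin. The cyan-tagged protein would plausibly act as the FRET donor, although the record does not state this.
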