Addgene plasmid #209091: pCX:γB2-EC1-G4S-mTQ2ΔC6
Purpose: mTurquoise2-inserted PcdhgB2
Depositing lab: Takeharu Nagai. Depositing organization: The University of Osaka. Publication: Development of FRET-based indicators for visualizing homophilic trans interaction of a clustered protocadherin. Kanadome T, Hoshino N, Nagai T, Matsuda T, Yagi T. Sci Rep. 2021 Nov 15;11(1):22237. doi: 10.1038/s41598-021-01481-2. PubMed 34782670.
Backbone
  Vector backbone: pCX
  Backbone size w/o insert (bp): 4778
  Vector type: Mammalian Expression
Growth in bacteria
  Bacterial resistance: Ampicillin, 100 μg/mL
  Growth temperature: 37°C
  Growth strain: DH5alpha
  Copy number: High Copy
Gene/Insert
  Gene/Insert name: PcdhgB2
  Species: M. musculus (mouse)
  Insert size (bp): 3564
  Entrez Gene: Pcdhgb2
  Promoter: Chicken β-actin
  Tag / fusion protein: PA tag (C terminal on insert)
  Cloning method: Restriction Enzyme; 5′ cloning site EcoRI (not destroyed); 3′ cloning site EcoRI (not destroyed)
  Sequencing primers: 5′ CTTCTGGCGTGTGACCGG; 3′ CCATATGTCCTTCCGAGTG
Terms and licenses: Academic/Nonprofit Terms; Industry Terms: Not Available to Industry
How to cite: pCX:γB2-EC1-G4S-mTQ2ΔC6 was a gift from Takeharu Nagai (Addgene plasmid # 209091 ; http://n2t.net/addgene:209091 ; RRID:Addgene_209091)
